Addgene plasmid #80053: pMM310-Myc
Purpose: Expression of a Myc tagged version of the BlaM-Vpr fusion protein
Depositing lab: Wesley Sundquist. Depositing organization: University of Utah. Publication: Designed proteins induce the formation of nanocage-containing extracellular vesicles. Votteler J, Ogohara C, Yi S, Hsia Y, Nattermann U, Belnap DM, King NP, Sundquist WI. Nature. 2016 Dec 8;540(7632):292-295. doi: 10.1038/nature20607. Epub 2016 Nov 30. PubMed 27919066.
Backbone
  Vector backbone: pcDNA3.1/zeo
  Vector type: Mammalian Expression
  Selectable markers: Zeocin
Growth in bacteria
  Bacterial resistance: Ampicillin, 100 μg/mL
  Growth temperature: 37°C
  Growth strain: DH5alpha
  Copy number: High Copy
Gene/Insert
  Gene/Insert name: Myc-BlaM-Vpr
  Insert size (bp): 1119
  Mutation: N-terminal Myc tag added to construct pMM310
  Tag / fusion protein: Myc (N terminal on insert)
Terms and licenses: Academic/Nonprofit Terms; Industry Terms: Not Available to Industry
How to cite: pMM310-Myc was a gift from Wesley Sundquist (Addgene plasmid # 80053 ; http://n2t.net/addgene:80053 ; RRID:Addgene_80053)
