[The description below was written by a language model from this plasmid's Addgene catalogue record and pLannotate feature annotations shown in this document.]
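Description:
pMM310-Myc is a mammalian expression plasmid built on the pcDNA3.1/zeo backbone that produces an N-terminally Myc-tagged version of the BlaM-Vpr fusion protein; it is derived from the parental construct pMM310 by addition of the tag. In E. coli it is maintained at high copy through a ColE1/pUC-type origin and selected with ampicillin via the AmpR β-lactamase gene and its own promoter. An f1 origin is also present. For selection in mammalian cells the backbone carries a Zeocin resistance cassette in which the Sh ble gene is driven by the SV40 early promoter, with an EM7 bacterial promoter upstream and an SV40 polyadenylation signal downstream.

The expression cassette uses the human CMV immediate early enhancer and promoter, followed by a T7 promoter, and ends in the bovine growth hormone polyadenylation signal. The annotated open reading frame consists of bla(M), a β-lactamase lacking its signal sequence so that it stays in the cytosol, joined directly to HIV-1 vpr, whose closest match is the YU-2 isolate. The Myc tag itself is not called in the feature table, but the catalogue places it at the N terminus of the roughly 1.1 kb insert, consistent with the unannotated stretch just upstream of bla(M). Short hits annotated as a truncated HIV-1 LTR, bom, lacI and a second ble fragment are small partial matches and probably not functional elements.

BlaM-Vpr fusions are generally used as enzymatic cargo reporters: Vpr directs β-lactamase into budding particles, and delivery into target cell cytoplasm is read out by cleavage of a fluorescent β-lactamase substrate. The associated publication concerns designed protein nanocages released in extracellular vesicles. The Myc epitope would allow immunodetection of the fusion, though the record gives no further detail on the plasmid's use.
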