Features (pLannotate 1.2.2; 22 found; start..end, strand, type, name):
     36..80      -  misc_feature   bom (fragment): basis of mobility region from pBR322
    235..614     +  enhancer       CMV enhancer: human cytomegalovirus immediate early enhancer
    615..818     +  promoter       CMV promoter: human cytomegalovirus (CMV) immediate early promoter
    814..847     +  LTR            5' LTR (truncated) (fragment): truncated 5' long terminal repeat (LTR) from HIV-1
    863..881     +  promoter       T7 promoter: promoter for bacteriophage T7 RNA polymerase
    957..1747    +  CDS            bla(M) (fragment): β-lactamase lacking the signal sequence; bla(M); allows cytosolic expression of β-lactamase
   1754..2041    +  CDS            vpr: VPR_HV1Y2 - Experimental evidence at protein level: Swiss-Prot protein existence level 1. During virus entry, plays a role in the transport of the viral pre-integration (PIC) complex to the host nucleus. This function is crucial for viral infection of non-dividing macrophages. May act directly at the nuclear pore complex, by binding nucleoporins phenylalanine-glycine (FG)-repeat regions. From Human immunodeficiency virus type 1 group M subtype B (isolate YU-2) (HIV-1).
   2088..2312    +  polyA_signal   bGH poly(A) signal: bovine growth hormone polyadenylation signal
   2316..2337    +  promoter       SV40 promoter (fragment): SV40 enhancer and early promoter
   2358..2786    +  rep_origin     f1 ori (sequence partly withheld): f1 bacteriophage origin of replication; arrow indicates direction of (+) strand synthesis
   2800..3130    +  promoter       SV40 promoter: SV40 enhancer and early promoter
   3178..3225    +  promoter       EM7 promoter: synthetic bacterial promoter&nbsp
   3244..3618    +  CDS            BleoR: antibiotic-binding protein; Sh ble from Streptoalloteichus hindustanus; confers resistance to bleomycin, phleomycin, and Zeocin™
   3628..3753    +  CDS            ble (fragment): BLE_KLEPN - Experimental evidence at protein level: Swiss-Prot protein existence level 1. Binding protein with a strong affinity to the bleomycin family of antibiotics. Binds to CL990; an antimitotic-antibiotic compound. From Klebsiella pneumoniae.
   3748..3869    +  polyA_signal   SV40 poly(A) signal: SV40 polyadenylation signal
   3942..3958    -  protein_bind   lac operator: The lac repressor binds to the lac operator to inhibit transcription in E. coli. This inhibition can be relieved by adding lactose or isopropyl-β-D-thiogalactopyranoside (IPTG). lac repressor encoded by lacI
   3966..3996    -  promoter       lac promoter: promoter for the E. coli lac operon
   4011..4032    -  protein_bind   CAP binding site: CAP binding activates transcription in the presence of cAMP. E. coli catabolite activator protein
   4045..4137    -  CDS            lacI (fragment): lac repressor; lacI; The lac repressor binds to the lac operator to inhibit transcription in E. coli. This inhibition can be relieved by adding lactose or isopropyl-β-D-thiogalactopyranoside (IPTG).
   4320..4908    -  rep_origin     ori: high-copy-number ColE1/pMB1/pBR322/pUC origin of replication
   5079..5939    -  CDS            AmpR: β-lactamase; bla; confers resistance to ampicillin, carbenicillin, and related antibiotics
   5940..6044    -  promoter       AmpR promoter: bla
>Addgene plasmid #80053 | pMM310-Myc | depositor full sequence | sequence record 150326 | pMM310-Myc sequence 6075 bps
GACGGATCGGGAGATCTCCCGATCCCCTATGGTCGACTCTCAGTACAATCTGCTCTGATGCCGCATAGTT
AAGCCAGTATCTGCTCCCTGCTTGTGTGTTGGAGGTCGCTGAGTAGTGCGCGAGCAAAATTTAAGCTACA
ACAAGGCAAGGCTTGACCGACAATTGCATGAAGAATCTGCTTAGGGTTAGGCGTTTTGCGCTGCTTCGCG
ATGTACGGGCCAGATATACGCGTTGACATTGATTATTGACTAGTTATTAATAGTAATCAATTACGGGGTC
ATTAGTTCATAGCCCATATATGGAGTTCCGCGTTACATAACTTACGGTAAATGGCCCGCCTGGCTGACCG
CCCAACGACCCCCGCCCATTGACGTCAATAATGACGTATGTTCCCATAGTAACGCCAATAGGGACTTTCC
ATTGACGTCAATGGGTGGACTATTTACGGTAAACTGCCCACTTGGCAGTACATCAAGTGTATCATATGCC
AAGTACGCCCCCTATTGACGTCAATGACGGTAAATGGCCCGCCTGGCATTATGCCCAGTACATGACCTTA
TGGGACTTTCCTACTTGGCAGTACATCTACGTATTAGTCATCGCTATTACCATGGTGATGCGGTTTTGGC
AGTACATCAATGGGCGTGGATAGCGGTTTGACTCACGGGGATTTCCAAGTCTCCACCCCATTGACGTCAA
TGGGAGTTTGTTTTGGCACCAAAATCAACGGGACTTTCCAAAATGTCGTAACAACTCCGCCCCATTGACG
CAAATGGGCGGTAGGCGTGTACGGTGGGAGGTCTATATAAGCAGAGCTCTCTGGCTAACTAGAGAACCCA
CTGCTTACTGGCTTATCGAAATTAATACGACTCACTATAGGGAGACCCAAGCTGGCTAGCGTTTAAACTT
AAGCTTGGTACCACCATGGAACAGAAACTGATTAGCGAAGAAGATCTGGACCCAGAAACGCTGGTGAAAG
TAAAAGATGCTGAAGATCAGTTGGGTGCACGAGTGGGTTACATCGAACTGGATCTCAACAGCGGTAAGAT
CCTTGAGAGTTTTCGCCCCGAAGAACGTTTTCCAATGATGAGCACTTTTAAAGTTCTGCTATGTGGCGCG
GTATTATCCCGTATTGACGCCGGGCAAGAGCAACTCGGTCGCCGCATACACTATTCTCAGAATGACTTGG
TTGAGTACTCACCAGTCACAGAAAAGCATCTTACGGATGGCATGACAGTAAGAGAATTATGCAGTGCTGC
CATAACCATGAGTGATAACACTGCGGCCAACTTACTTCTGACAACGATCGGAGGACCGAAGGAGCTAACC
GCTTTTTTGCACAACATGGGGGATCATGTAACTCGCCTTGATCGTTGGGAACCGGAGCTGAATGAAGCCA
TACCAAACGACGAGCGTGACACCACGATGCCTGTAGCAATGGCAACAACGTTGCGCAAACTATTAACTGG
CGAACTACTTACTCTAGCTTCCCGGCAACAATTAATAGACTGGATGGAGGCGGATAAAGTTGCAGGACCA
CTTCTGCGCTCGGCCCTTCCGGCTGGCTGGTTTATTGCTGATAAATCTGGAGCCGGTGAGCGTGGGTCTC
GCGGTATCATTGCAGCACTGGGGCCAGATGGTAAGCCCTCCCGTATCGTAGTTATCTACACGACGGGGAG
TCAGGCAACTATGGATGAACGAAATAGACAGATCGCTGAGATAGGTGCCTCACTGATTAAGCATTGGGGA
TCCGAACAAGCCCCAGAAGACCAAGGGCCACAGAGGGAGCCGCACAATGAATGGACACTAGAGCTTTTAG
AGGAGCTTAAGAGAGAAGCTGTTAGACATTTTCCTAGGCCATGGCTACATGGCTTAGGACAACATATCTA
TGAAACTTATGGAGATACTTGGGCAGGAGTGGAAGCCATAATAAGAATTCTGCAACAACTGCTGTTTATT
CATTTCAGAATTGGGTGTCAACATAGCAGAATAGGCATTATTCAACAGAGGAGAGCAAGAAGAAATGGAG
CCAGTAGATCCTAACTCGAGTCTAGAGGGCCCGTTTAAACCCGCTGATCAGCCTCGACTGTGCCTTCTAG
TTGCCAGCCATCTGTTGTTTGCCCCTCCCCCGTGCCTTCCTTGACCCTGGAAGGTGCCACTCCCACTGTC
CTTTCCTAATAAAATGAGGAAATTGCATCGCATTGTCTGAGTAGGTGTCATTCTATTCTGGGGGGTGGGG
TGGGGCAGGACAGCAAGGGGGAGGATTGGGAAGACAATAGCAGGCATGCTGGGGATGCGGTGGGCTCTAT
GGCTTCTGAGGCGGAAAGAACCAGCTGGGGCTCTAGGGGGTATCCCC
[124 nt withheld, positions 2358-2481]
C
[32 nt withheld, positions 2483-2514]
CA
[57 nt withheld, positions 2517-2573]
A
[49 nt withheld, positions 2575-2623]
CCTTTGACGTTGGAGTCCACGTTCTTT
[37 nt withheld, positions 2651-2687]
ACCCTATCTCGGTCTATTCTTTTGATTTATAAGGGATTTTGGGGATTTCGGCCTATTGGTTAAAAAATGA
GCTGATTTAACAAAAATTTAACGCGAATTAATTCTGTGGAATGTGTGTCAGTTAGGGTGTGGAAAGTCCC
CAGGCTCCCCAGGCAGGCAGAAGTATGCAAAGCATGCATCTCAATTAGTCAGCAACCAGGTGTGGAAAGT
CCCCAGGCTCCCCAGCAGGCAGAAGTATGCAAAGCATGCATCTCAATTAGTCAGCAACCATAGTCCCGCC
CCTAACTCCGCCCATCCCGCCCCTAACTCCGCCCAGTTCCGCCCATTCTCCGCCCCATGGCTGACTAATT
TTTTTTATTTATGCAGAGGCCGAGGCCGCCTCTGCCTCTGAGCTATTCCAGAAGTAGTGAGGAGGCTTTT
TTGGAGGCCTAGGCTTTTGCAAAAAGCTCCCGGGAGCTTGTATATCCATTTTCGGATCTGATCAGCACGT
GTTGACAATTAATCATCGGCATAGTATATCGGCATAGTATAATACGACAAGGTGAGGAACTAAACCATGG
CCAAGTTGACCAGTGCCGTTCCGGTGCTCACCGCGCGCGACGTCGCCGGAGCGGTCGAGTTCTGGACCGA
CCGGCTCGGGTTCTCCCGGGACTTCGTGGAGGACGACTTCGCCGGTGTGGTCCGGGACGACGTGACCCTG
TTCATCAGCGCGGTCCAGGACCAGGTGGTGCCGGACAACACCCTGGCCTGGGTGTGGGTGCGCGGCCTGG
ACGAGCTGTACGCCGAGTGGTCGGAGGTCGTGTCCACGAACTTCCGGGACGCCTCCGGGCCGGCCATGAC
CGAGATCGGCGAGCAGCCGTGGGGGCGGGAGTTCGCCCTGCGCGACCCGGCCGGCAACTGCGTGCACTTC
GTGGCCGAGGAGCAGGACTGACACGTGCTACGAGATTTCGATTCCACCGCCGCCTTCTATGAAAGGTTGG
GCTTCGGAATCGTTTTCCGGGACGCCGGCTGGATGATCCTCCAGCGCGGGGATCTCATGCTGGAGTTCTT
CGCCCACCCCAACTTGTTTATTGCAGCTTATAATGGTTACAAATAAAGCAATAGCATCACAAATTTCACA
AATAAAGCATTTTTTTCACTGCATTCTAGTTGTGGTTTGTCCAAACTCATCAATGTATCTTATCATGTCT
GTATACCGTCGACCTCTAGCTAGAGCTTGGCGTAATCATGGTCATAGCTGTTTCCTGTGTGAAATTGTTA
TCCGCTCACAATTCCACACAACATACGAGCCGGAAGCATAAAGTGTAAAGCCTGGGGTGCCTAATGAGTG
AGCTAACTCACATTAATTGCGTTGCGCTCACTGCCCGCTTTCCAGTCGGGAAACCTGTCGTGCCAGCTGC
ATTAATGAATCGGCCAACGCGCGGGGAGAGGCGGTTTGCGTATTGGGCGCTCTTCCGCTTCCTCGCTCAC
TGACTCGCTGCGCTCGGTCGTTCGGCTGCGGCGAGCGGTATCAGCTCACTCAAAGGCGGTAATACGGTTA
TCCACAGAATCAGGGGATAACGCAGGAAAGAACATGTGAGCAAAAGGCCAGCAAAAGGCCAGGAACCGTA
AAAAGGCCGCGTTGCTGGCGTTTTTCCATAGGCTCCGCCCCCCTGACGAGCATCACAAAAATCGACGCTC
AAGTCAGAGGTGGCGAAACCCGACAGGACTATAAAGATACCAGGCGTTTCCCCCTGGAAGCTCCCTCGTG
CGCTCTCCTGTTCCGACCCTGCCGCTTACCGGATACCTGTCCGCCTTTCTCCCTTCGGGAAGCGTGGCGC
TTTCTCAATGCTCACGCTGTAGGTATCTCAGTTCGGTGTAGGTCGTTCGCTCCAAGCTGGGCTGTGTGCA
CGAACCCCCCGTTCAGCCCGACCGCTGCGCCTTATCCGGTAACTATCGTCTTGAGTCCAACCCGGTAAGA
CACGACTTATCGCCACTGGCAGCAGCCACTGGTAACAGGATTAGCAGAGCGAGGTATGTAGGCGGTGCTA
CAGAGTTCTTGAAGTGGTGGCCTAACTACGGCTACACTAGAAGGACAGTATTTGGTATCTGCGCTCTGCT
GAAGCCAGTTACCTTCGGAAAAAGAGTTGGTAGCTCTTGATCCGGCAAACAAACCACCGCTGGTAGCGGT
GGTTTTTTTGTTTGCAAGCAGCAGATTACGCGCAGAAAAAAAGGATCTCAAGAAGATCCTTTGATCTTTT
CTACGGGGTCTGACGCTCAGTGGAACGAAAACTCACGTTAAGGGATTTTGGTCATGAGATTATCAAAAAG
GATCTTCACCTAGATCCTTTTAAATTAAAAATGAAGTTTTAAATCAATCTAAAGTATATATGAGTAAACT
TGGTCTGACAGTTACCAATGCTTAATCAGTGAGGCACCTATCTCAGCGATCTGTCTATTTCGTTCATCCA
TAGTTGCCTGACTCCCCGTCGTGTAGATAACTACGATACGGGAGGGCTTACCATCTGGCCCCAGTGCTGC
AATGATACCGCGAGACCCACGCTCACCGGCTCCAGATTTATCAGCAATAAACCAGCCAGCCGGAAGGGCC
GAGCGCAGAAGTGGTCCTGCAACTTTATCCGCCTCCATCCAGTCTATTAATTGTTGCCGGGAAGCTAGAG
TAAGTAGTTCGCCAGTTAATAGTTTGCGCAACGTTGTTGCCATTGCTACAGGCATCGTGGTGTCACGCTC
GTCGTTTGGTATGGCTTCATTCAGCTCCGGTTCCCAACGATCAAGGCGAGTTACATGATCCCCCATGTTG
TGCAAAAAAGCGGTTAGCTCCTTCGGTCCTCCGATCGTTGTCAGAAGTAAGTTGGCCGCAGTGTTATCAC
TCATGGTTATGGCAGCACTGCATAATTCTCTTACTGTCATGCCATCCGTAAGATGCTTTTCTGTGACTGG
TGAGTACTCAACCAAGTCATTCTGAGAATAGTGTATGCGGCGACCGAGTTGCTCTTGCCCGGCGTCAATA
CGGGATAATACCGCGCCACATAGCAGAACTTTAAAAGTGCTCATCATTGGAAAACGTTCTTCGGGGCGAA
AACTCTCAAGGATCTTACCGCTGTTGAGATCCAGTTCGATGTAACCCACTCGTGCACCCAACTGATCTTC
AGCATCTTTTACTTTCACCAGCGTTTCTGGGTGAGCAAAAACAGGAAGGCAAAATGCCGCAAAAAAGGGA
ATAAGGGCGACACGGAAATGTTGAATACTCATACTCTTCCTTTTTCAATATTATTGAAGCATTTATCAGG
GTTATTGTCTCATGAGCGGATACATATTTGAATGTATTTAGAAAAATAAACAAATAGGGGTTCCGCGCAC
ATTTCCCCGAAAAGTGCCACCTGACGTC
