>Addgene plasmid #80053 | pMM310-Myc | addgene partial sequence | sequence record 157285 | CMV-F 5'-CGCAAATGGGCGGTAGGCGTG-3'
ACCCACTGCTTACTGGCTTATCGAAATTAATACGACTCACTATAGGGAGACCCAAGCTGGCTAGCGTTTA
AACTTAAGCTTGGTACCACCATGGAACAGAAACTGATTAGCGAAGAAGATCTGGACCCAGAAACGCTGGT
GAAAGTAAAAGATGCTGAAGATCAGTTGGGTGCACGAGTGGGTTACATCGAACTGGATCTCAACAGCGGT
AAGATCCTTGAGAGTTTTCGCCCCGAAGAACGTTTTCCAATGATGAGCACTTTTAAAGTTCTGCTATGTG
GCGCGGTATTATCCCGTATTGACGCCGGGCAAGAGCAACTCGGTCGCCGCATACACTATTCTCAGAATGA
CTTGGTTGAGTACTCACCAGTCACAGAAAAGCATCTTACGGATGGCATGACAGTAAGAGAATTATGCAGT
GCTGCCATAACCATGAGTGATAACACTGCGGCCAACTTACTTCTGACAACGATCGGAGGACCGAAGGAGC
TAACCGCTTTTTTGCACAACATGGGGGATCATGTAACTCGCCTTGATCGTTGGGAACCGGAGCTGAATGA
AGCCATACCAAACGACGAGCGTGACACCACGATGCCTGTAGCAATGGCAACAACGTTGCGCAAACTATTA
ACTGGCGAACTACTTACTCTAGCTTCCCGGCAACAATTAATAGACTGGATGGAGGCGGATAAAGTTGCAG
GACCACTTCTGCGCTCGGCCCTTCCGGCTGGCTGGTTTATTGCTGATAAATCTGGAGCCGGTGAGCGTGG
GTCTCGCGGTATCATTGCAGCACTGGGGCCAGATGGTAAGCCCTCCCGTATCGTAGT
