>Addgene plasmid #80053 | pMM310-Myc | addgene partial sequence | sequence record 157286 | BGH-rev 5'-TAGAAGGCACAGTCGAGG-3'
TCTAGACTCGAGTTAGGATCTACTGGCTCCATTTCTTCTTGCTCTCCTCTGTTGAATAATGCCTATTCTG
CTATGTTGACACCCAATTCTGAAATGAATAAACAGCAGTTGTTGCAGAATTCTTATTATGGCTTCCACTC
CTGCCCAAGTATCTCCATAAGTTTCATAGATATGTTGTCCTAAGCCATGTAGCCATGGCCTAGGAAAATG
TCTAACAGCTTCTCTCTTAAGCTCCTCTAAAAGCTCTAGTGTCCATTCATTGTGCGGCTCCCTCTGTGGC
CCTTGGTCTTCTGGGGCTTGTTCGGATCCCCAATGCTTAATCAGTGAGGCACCTATCTCAGCGATCTGTC
TATTTCGTTCATCCATAGTTGCCTGACTCCCCGTCGTGTAGATAACTACGATACGGGAGGGCTTACCATC
TGGCCCCAGTGCTGCAATGATACCGCGAGACCCACGCTCACCGGCTCCAGATTTATCAGCAATAAACCAG
CCAGCCGGAAGGGCCGAGCGCAGAAGTGGTCCTGCAACTTTATCCGCCTCCATCCAGTCTATTAATTGTT
GCCGGGAAGCTAGAGTAAGTAGTTCGCCAGTTAATAGTTTGCGCAACGTTGTTGCCATTGCTACAGGCAT
CGTGGTGTCACGCTCGTCGTTTGGTATGGCTTCATTCAGCTCCGGTTCCCAACGATCAAGGCGAGTTACA
TGATCCCCCATGTTGTGCAAAAAAGCGGTTAGCTCCTTCGGTCCTCCGATCGTTGTCAGAAGTAAGTTGG
CCGCAGTGTTATCACTCATGGTTATGGCAGCACTGCATAATTCTCTTACTGTCATGCCATCCGTAAGATG
CTT
